Addgene plasmid #76456: NRBP2 gRNA (BRDN0001146685)
Purpose: 3rd generation lentiviral gRNA plasmid targeting human NRBP2
Depositing lab: John Doench & David Root. Depositing organization: Broad Institute. Publication: Optimized sgRNA design to maximize activity and minimize off-target effects of CRISPR-Cas9. Doench JG, Fusi N, Sullender M, Hegde M, Vaimberg EW, Donovan KF, Smith I, Tothova Z, Wilen C, Orchard R, Virgin HW, Listgarten J, Root DE. Nat Biotechnol. 2016 Jan 18. doi: 10.1038/nbt.3437. PubMed 26780180.
Backbone
  Vector backbone: lentiGuide-Puro
  Backbone manufacturer: Zhang Lab (Addgene plasmid # 52963)
  Vector type: Mammalian Expression, Lentiviral, CRISPR
  Selectable markers: Puromycin
Growth in bacteria
  Bacterial resistance: Ampicillin, 100 μg/mL
  Growth temperature: 37°C
  Growth strain: DH5alpha
  Copy number: High Copy
Gene/Insert
  Gene/Insert name: NRBP2 (alt names: NRBP2; NM_178564.3)
  gRNA/shRNA sequence: TAAACCAAGGGAACATGCCA
  Species: H. sapiens (human)
  Entrez Gene: NRBP2 (a.k.a. TRG16, pp9320, MGC138699, DKFZp434P086)
  Promoter: hU6
  Cloning method: Unknown
  Sequencing primers: 5′ U6-F; 3′ pS2-R
Terms and licenses: Academic/Nonprofit Terms; Industry Terms: Not Available to Industry
Depositor comments: The gRNA was designed to target the following Genbank reference sequence(s): NM_178564.3. Note that this plasmid does NOT contain Cas9. It should be used in conjunction with lentiCas9-Blast (Addgene #52962) or otherwise with cell lines already expressing Cas9. Browse the full kinome gRNA library at http://www.addgene.org/pooled-library/broadgpp-human-kinome/ or visit http://www.broadinstitute.org/rnai/public/ for detailed protocols and information.
How to cite: NRBP2 gRNA (BRDN0001146685) was a gift from John Doench & David Root (Addgene plasmid # 76456 ; http://n2t.net/addgene:76456 ; RRID:Addgene_76456)
