[The description below was written by a language model from this plasmid's Addgene catalogue record and pLannotate feature annotations shown in this document.]
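Description:
NRBP2 gRNA (BRDN0001146685) is a third-generation lentiviral CRISPR guide plasmid built on the lentiGuide-Puro backbone and designed to target human NRBP2 (reference transcript NM_178564.3). It is maintained in E. coli as a high-copy plasmid through a ColE1/pUC-type origin with ampicillin selection from the β-lactamase gene. An f1 origin, an SV40 origin and remnants of a lac/T7/T3 cloning region are also annotated in the backbone.

The lentiviral transfer cassette begins with an RSV promoter fused to a truncated HIV-1 5' LTR, which makes genomic RNA production Tat-independent. This is followed by the Ψ packaging signal with a gag fragment, and the Rev response element for Rev-dependent nuclear export. Within the provirus, a human U6 RNA polymerase III promoter drives the NRBP2-specific spacer joined to the Streptococcus pyogenes Cas9 guide RNA scaffold. A cPPT/CTS element lies downstream of the guide cassette and aids nuclear import of the viral genome. A separate EF-1α core promoter with its intron A expresses puromycin N-acetyltransferase, so transduced mammalian cells can be selected with puromycin. WPRE follows this marker to enhance transcript expression. The cassette ends in a self-inactivating ΔU3 3' LTR, with an SV40 polyadenylation signal beyond it.

The plasmid does not encode Cas9, so it must be paired with a separate Cas9 vector such as lentiCas9-Blast or used in cells that already express Cas9. It belongs to a human kinome gRNA collection and is intended for Cas9-mediated disruption of NRBP2 in human cells, delivered by lentiviral transduction.
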