Features (pLannotate 1.2.2; 29 found; start..end, strand, type, name):
     14..80      +  CDS            small t antigen (fragment): SV40 (simian virus 40) small t antigen
    106..317     +  promoter       EF-1α core promoter: core promoter for human elongation factor EF-1α
    318..1256    +  intron         EF-1α intron A: intron upstream of the start codon of human EF-1α
   1278..1877    +  CDS            PuroR (fragment): puromycin N-acetyltransferase; pac from Streptomyces; confers resistance to puromycin
   1893..2481    +  misc_feature   WPRE: woodchuck hepatitis virus posttranscriptional regulatory element
   2532..2551    +  misc_feature   cPPT/CTS (fragment): central polypurine tract and central termination sequence of HIV-1
   2553..2786    +  LTR            3' LTR (ΔU3): self-inactivating 3' long terminal repeat (LTR) from HIV-1
   2864..2985    +  polyA_signal   SV40 poly(A) signal: SV40 polyadenylation signal
   3025..3160    +  rep_origin     SV40 ori: SV40 origin of replication
   3181..3199    -  promoter       T7 promoter: promoter for bacteriophage T7 RNA polymerase
   3207..3362    +  CDS            lacZα (fragment): LacZα fragment of β-galactosidase; lacZ fragment
   3367..3795    +  rep_origin     f1 ori (sequence partly withheld): f1 bacteriophage origin of replication; arrow indicates direction of (+) strand synthesis
   3848..3952    +  promoter       AmpR promoter: bla
   3953..4813    +  CDS            AmpR: β-lactamase; bla; confers resistance to ampicillin, carbenicillin, and related antibiotics
   4984..5572    +  rep_origin     ori: high-copy-number ColE1/pMB1/pBR322/pUC origin of replication
   5755..5847    +  CDS            lacI (fragment): lac repressor; lacI; The lac repressor binds to the lac operator to inhibit transcription in E. coli. This inhibition can be relieved by adding lactose or isopropyl-β-D-thiogalactopyranoside (IPTG).
   5860..5881    +  protein_bind   CAP binding site: CAP binding activates transcription in the presence of cAMP. E. coli catabolite activator protein
   5896..5926    +  promoter       lac promoter: promoter for the E. coli lac operon
   5934..5950    +  protein_bind   lac operator: The lac repressor binds to the lac operator to inhibit transcription in E. coli. This inhibition can be relieved by adding lactose or isopropyl-β-D-thiogalactopyranoside (IPTG). lac repressor encoded by lacI
   5995..6013    +  promoter       T3 promoter: promoter for bacteriophage T3 RNA polymerase
   6041..6267    +  promoter       RSV promoter: Rous sarcoma virus enhancer/promoter
   6268..6448    +  LTR            5' LTR (truncated): truncated 5' long terminal repeat (LTR) from HIV-1
   6495..6620    +  misc_feature   HIV-1 Ψ: packaging signal of human immunodeficiency virus type 1
   6604..6967    +  CDS            HIV-1 gag (fragment): gag protein from human immunodeficiency virus 1; gag
   7113..7346    +  misc_feature   RRE: The Rev response element (RRE) of HIV-1 allows for Rev-dependent mRNA export from the nucleus to the cytoplasm.
   7723..7749    +  CDS            Rev (fragment): human immunodeficiency virus 1 (HIV-1) Rev protein; rev; enhances nuclear export of unspliced and incompletely spliced viral mRNAs
   7753..7993    +  promoter       U6 promoter: RNA polymerase III promoter for human U6 snRNA
   8023..8098    +  misc_RNA       gRNA scaffold: guide RNA scaffold for the Streptococcus pyogenes CRISPR/Cas9 system
   8154..8271    +  misc_feature   cPPT/CTS: central polypurine tract and central termination sequence of HIV-1
>Addgene plasmid #76456 | NRBP2 gRNA (BRDN0001146685) | addgene full sequence | sequence record 185872 | Addgene Assembled Sequence
CCCGGGTGCAAAGATGGATAAAGTTTTAAACAGAGAGGAATCTTTGCAGCTAATGGACCTTCTAGGTCTT
GAAAGGAGTGGGAATTGGCTCCGGTGCCCGTCAGTGGGCAGAGCGCACATCGCCCACAGTCCCCGAGAAG
TTGGGGGGAGGGGTCGGCAATTGATCCGGTGCCTAGAGAAGGTGGCGCGGGGTAAACTGGGAAAGTGATG
TCGTGTACTGGCTCCGCCTTTTTCCCGAGGGTGGGGGAGAACCGTATATAAGTGCAGTAGTCGCCGTGAA
CGTTCTTTTTCGCAACGGGTTTGCCGCCAGAACACAGGTAAGTGCCGTGTGTGGTTCCCGCGGGCCTGGC
CTCTTTACGGGTTATGGCCCTTGCGTGCCTTGAATTACTTCCACCTGGCTGCAGTACGTGATTCTTGATC
CCGAGCTTCGGGTTGGAAGTGGGTGGGAGAGTTCGAGGCCTTGCGCTTAAGGAGCCCCTTCGCCTCGTGC
TTGAGTTGAGGCCTGGCCTGGGCGCTGGGGCCGCCGCGTGCGAATCTGGTGGCACCTTCGCGCCTGTCTC
GCTGCTTTCGATAAGTCTCTAGCCATTTAAAATTTTTGATGACCTGCTGCGACGCTTTTTTTCTGGCAAG
ATAGTCTTGTAAATGCGGGCCAAGATCTGCACACTGGTATTTCGGTTTTTGGGGCCGCGGGCGGCGACGG
GGCCCGTGCGTCCCAGCGCACATGTTCGGCGAGGCGGGGCCTGCGAGCGCGGCCACCGAGAATCGGACGG
GGGTAGTCTCAAGCTGGCCGGCCTGCTCTGGTGCCTGGCCTCGCGCCGCCGTGTATCGCCCCGCCCTGGG
CGGCAAGGCTGGCCCGGTCGGCACCAGTTGCGTGAGCGGAAAGATGGCCGCTTCCCGGCCCTGCTGCAGG
GAGCTCAAAATGGAGGACGCGGCGCTCGGGAGAGCGGGCGGGTGAGTCACCCACACAAAGGAAAAGGGCC
TTTCCGTCCTCAGCCGTCGCTTCATGTGACTCCACGGAGTACCGGGCGCCGTCCAGGCACCTCGATTAGT
TCTCGAGCTTTTGGAGTACGTCGTCTTTAGGTTGGGGGGAGGGGTTTTATGCGATGGAGTTTCCCCACAC
TGAGTGGGTGGAGACTGAAGTTAGGCCAGCTTGGCACTTGATGTAATTCTCCTTGGAATTTGCCCTTTTT
GAGTTTGGATCTTGGTTCATTCTCAAGCCTCAGACAGTGGTTCAAAGTTTTTTTCTTCCATTTCAGGTGT
CGTGACGTACGGCCACCATGACCGAGTACAAGCCCACGGTGCGCCTCGCCACCCGCGACGACGTCCCCAG
GGCCGTACGCACCCTCGCCGCCGCGTTCGCCGACTACCCCGCCACGCGCCACACCGTCGATCCGGACCGC
CACATCGAGCGGGTCACCGAGCTGCAAGAACTCTTCCTCACGCGCGTCGGGCTCGACATCGGCAAGGTGT
GGGTCGCGGACGACGGCGCCGCCGTGGCGGTCTGGACCACGCCGGAGAGCGTCGAAGCGGGGGCGGTGTT
CGCCGAGATCGGCCCGCGCATGGCCGAGTTGAGCGGTTCCCGGCTGGCCGCGCAGCAACAGATGGAAGGC
CTCCTGGCGCCGCACCGGCCCAAGGAGCCCGCGTGGTTCCTGGCCACCGTCGGAGTCTCGCCCGACCACC
AGGGCAAGGGTCTGGGCAGCGCCGTCGTGCTCCCCGGAGTGGAGGCGGCCGAGCGCGCCGGGGTGCCCGC
CTTCCTGGAGACCTCCGCGCCCCGCAACCTCCCCTTCTACGAGCGGCTCGGCTTCACCGTCACCGCCGAC
GTCGAGGTGCCCGAAGGACCGCGCACCTGGTGCATGACCCGCAAGCCCGGTGCCTGAACGCGTTAAGTCG
ACAATCAACCTCTGGATTACAAAATTTGTGAAAGATTGACTGGTATTCTTAACTATGTTGCTCCTTTTAC
GCTATGTGGATACGCTGCTTTAATGCCTTTGTATCATGCTATTGCTTCCCGTATGGCTTTCATTTTCTCC
TCCTTGTATAAATCCTGGTTGCTGTCTCTTTATGAGGAGTTGTGGCCCGTTGTCAGGCAACGTGGCGTGG
TGTGCACTGTGTTTGCTGACGCAACCCCCACTGGTTGGGGCATTGCCACCACCTGTCAGCTCCTTTCCGG
GACTTTCGCTTTCCCCCTCCCTATTGCCACGGCGGAACTCATCGCCGCCTGCCTTGCCCGCTGCTGGACA
GGGGCTCGGCTGTTGGGCACTGACAATTCCGTGGTGTTGTCGGGGAAATCATCGTCCTTTCCTTGGCTGC
TCGCCTGTGTTGCCACCTGGATTCTGCGCGGGACGTCCTTCTGCTACGTCCCTTCGGCCCTCAATCCAGC
GGACCTTCCTTCCCGCGGCCTGCTGCCGGCTCTGCGGCCTCTTCCGCGTCTTCGCCTTCGCCCTCAGACG
AGTCGGATCTCCCTTTGGGCCGCCTCCCCGCGTCGACTTTAAGACCAATGACTTACAAGGCAGCTGTAGA
TCTTAGCCACTTTTTAAAAGAAAAGGGGGGACTGGAAGGGCTAATTCACTCCCAACGAAGACAAGATCTG
CTTTTTGCTTGTACTGGGTCTCTCTGGTTAGACCAGATCTGAGCCTGGGAGCTCTCTGGCTAACTAGGGA
ACCCACTGCTTAAGCCTCAATAAAGCTTGCCTTGAGTGCTTCAAGTAGTGTGTGCCCGTCTGTTGTGTGA
CTCTGGTAACTAGAGATCCCTCAGACCCTTTTAGTCAGTGTGGAAAATCTCTAGCAGTACGTATAGTAGT
TCATGTCATCTTATTATTCAGTATTTATAACTTGCAAAGAAATGAATATCAGAGAGTGAGAGGAACTTGT
TTATTGCAGCTTATAATGGTTACAAATAAAGCAATAGCATCACAAATTTCACAAATAAAGCATTTTTTTC
ACTGCATTCTAGTTGTGGTTTGTCCAAACTCATCAATGTATCTTATCATGTCTGGCTCTAGCTATCCCGC
CCCTAACTCCGCCCATCCCGCCCCTAACTCCGCCCAGTTCCGCCCATTCTCCGCCCCATGGCTGACTAAT
TTTTTTTATTTATGCAGAGGCCGAGGCCGCCTCGGCCTCTGAGCTATTCCAGAAGTAGTGAGGAGGCTTT
TTTGGAGGCCTAGGGACGTACCCAATTCGCCCTATAGTGAGTCGTATTACGCGCGCTCACTGGCCGTCGT
TTTACAACGTCGTGACTGGGAAAACCCTGGCGTTACCCAACTTAATCGCCTTGCAGCACATCCCCCTTTC
GCCAGCTGGCGTAATAGCGAAGAGGCCCGCACCGATCGCCCTTCCCAACAGTTGCGCAGCCTGAATGGCG
AATGGG
[124 nt withheld, positions 3367-3490]
C
[91 nt withheld, positions 3492-3582]
A
[49 nt withheld, positions 3584-3632]
CCTTTGACGTTGGAGTCCACGTTCTTT
[37 nt withheld, positions 3660-3696]
ACCCTATCTCGGTCTATTCTTTTGATTTATAAGGGATTTTGCCGATTTCGGCCTATTGGTTAAAAAATGA
GCTGATTTAACAAAAATTTAACGCGAATTTTAACAAAATATTAACGCTTACAATTTAGGTGGCACTTTTC
GGGGAAATGTGCGCGGAACCCCTATTTGTTTATTTTTCTAAATACATTCAAATATGTATCCGCTCATGAG
ACAATAACCCTGATAAATGCTTCAATAATATTGAAAAAGGAAGAGTATGAGTATTCAACATTTCCGTGTC
GCCCTTATTCCCTTTTTTGCGGCATTTTGCCTTCCTGTTTTTGCTCACCCAGAAACGCTGGTGAAAGTAA
AAGATGCTGAAGATCAGTTGGGTGCACGAGTGGGTTACATCGAACTGGATCTCAACAGCGGTAAGATCCT
TGAGAGTTTTCGCCCCGAAGAACGTTTTCCAATGATGAGCACTTTTAAAGTTCTGCTATGTGGCGCGGTA
TTATCCCGTATTGACGCCGGGCAAGAGCAACTCGGTCGCCGCATACACTATTCTCAGAATGACTTGGTTG
AGTACTCACCAGTCACAGAAAAGCATCTTACGGATGGCATGACAGTAAGAGAATTATGCAGTGCTGCCAT
AACCATGAGTGATAACACTGCGGCCAACTTACTTCTGACAACGATCGGAGGACCGAAGGAGCTAACCGCT
TTTTTGCACAACATGGGGGATCATGTAACTCGCCTTGATCGTTGGGAACCGGAGCTGAATGAAGCCATAC
CAAACGACGAGCGTGACACCACGATGCCTGTAGCAATGGCAACAACGTTGCGCAAACTATTAACTGGCGA
ACTACTTACTCTAGCTTCCCGGCAACAATTAATAGACTGGATGGAGGCGGATAAAGTTGCAGGACCACTT
CTGCGCTCGGCCCTTCCGGCTGGCTGGTTTATTGCTGATAAATCTGGAGCCGGTGAGCGTGGGTCTCGCG
GTATCATTGCAGCACTGGGGCCAGATGGTAAGCCCTCCCGTATCGTAGTTATCTACACGACGGGGAGTCA
GGCAACTATGGATGAACGAAATAGACAGATCGCTGAGATAGGTGCCTCACTGATTAAGCATTGGTAACTG
TCAGACCAAGTTTACTCATATATACTTTAGATTGATTTAAAACTTCATTTTTAATTTAAAAGGATCTAGG
TGAAGATCCTTTTTGATAATCTCATGACCAAAATCCCTTAACGTGAGTTTTCGTTCCACTGAGCGTCAGA
CCCCGTAGAAAAGATCAAAGGATCTTCTTGAGATCCTTTTTTTCTGCGCGTAATCTGCTGCTTGCAAACA
AAAAAACCACCGCTACCAGCGGTGGTTTGTTTGCCGGATCAAGAGCTACCAACTCTTTTTCCGAAGGTAA
CTGGCTTCAGCAGAGCGCAGATACCAAATACTGTTCTTCTAGTGTAGCCGTAGTTAGGCCACCACTTCAA
GAACTCTGTAGCACCGCCTACATACCTCGCTCTGCTAATCCTGTTACCAGTGGCTGCTGCCAGTGGCGAT
AAGTCGTGTCTTACCGGGTTGGACTCAAGACGATAGTTACCGGATAAGGCGCAGCGGTCGGGCTGAACGG
GGGGTTCGTGCACACAGCCCAGCTTGGAGCGAACGACCTACACCGAACTGAGATACCTACAGCGTGAGCT
ATGAGAAAGCGCCACGCTTCCCGAAGGGAGAAAGGCGGACAGGTATCCGGTAAGCGGCAGGGTCGGAACA
GGAGAGCGCACGAGGGAGCTTCCAGGGGGAAACGCCTGGTATCTTTATAGTCCTGTCGGGTTTCGCCACC
TCTGACTTGAGCGTCGATTTTTGTGATGCTCGTCAGGGGGGCGGAGCCTATGGAAAAACGCCAGCAACGC
GGCCTTTTTACGGTTCCTGGCCTTTTGCTGGCCTTTTGCTCACATGTTCTTTCCTGCGTTATCCCCTGAT
TCTGTGGATAACCGTATTACCGCCTTTGAGTGAGCTGATACCGCTCGCCGCAGCCGAACGACCGAGCGCA
GCGAGTCAGTGAGCGAGGAAGCGGAAGAGCGCCCAATACGCAAACCGCCTCTCCCCGCGCGTTGGCCGAT
TCATTAATGCAGCTGGCACGACAGGTTTCCCGACTGGAAAGCGGGCAGTGAGCGCAACGCAATTAATGTG
AGTTAGCTCACTCATTAGGCACCCCAGGCTTTACACTTTATGCTTCCGGCTCGTATGTTGTGTGGAATTG
TGAGCGGATAACAATTTCACACAGGAAACAGCTATGACCATGATTACGCCAAGCGCGCAATTAACCCTCA
CTAAAGGGAACAAAAGCTGGAGCTGCAAGCTTAATGTAGTCTTATGCAATACTCTTGTAGTCTTGCAACA
TGGTAACGATGAGTTAGCAACATGCCTTACAAGGAGAGAAAAAGCACCGTGCATGCCGATTGGTGGAAGT
AAGGTGGTACGATCGTGCCTTATTAGGAAGGCAACAGACGGGTCTGACATGGATTGGACGAACCACTGAA
TTGCCGCATTGCAGAGATATTGTATTTAAGTGCCTAGCTCGATACATAAACGGGTCTCTCTGGTTAGACC
AGATCTGAGCCTGGGAGCTCTCTGGCTAACTAGGGAACCCACTGCTTAAGCCTCAATAAAGCTTGCCTTG
AGTGCTTCAAGTAGTGTGTGCCCGTCTGTTGTGTGACTCTGGTAACTAGAGATCCCTCAGACCCTTTTAG
TCAGTGTGGAAAATCTCTAGCAGTGGCGCCCGAACAGGGACTTGAAAGCGAAAGGGAAACCAGAGGAGCT
CTCTCGACGCAGGACTCGGCTTGCTGAAGCGCGCACGGCAAGAGGCGAGGGGCGGCGACTGGTGAGTACG
CCAAAAATTTTGACTAGCGGAGGCTAGAAGGAGAGAGATGGGTGCGAGAGCGTCAGTATTAAGCGGGGGA
GAATTAGATCGCGATGGGAAAAAATTCGGTTAAGGCCAGGGGGAAAGAAAAAATATAAATTAAAACATAT
AGTATGGGCAAGCAGGGAGCTAGAACGATTCGCAGTTAATCCTGGCCTGTTAGAAACATCAGAAGGCTGT
AGACAAATACTGGGACAGCTACAACCATCCCTTCAGACAGGATCAGAAGAACTTAGATCATTATATAATA
CAGTAGCAACCCTCTATTGTGTGCATCAAAGGATAGAGATAAAAGACACCAAGGAAGCTTTAGACAAGAT
AGAGGAAGAGCAAAACAAAAGTAAGACCACCGCACAGCAAGCGGCCGCTGATCTTCAGACCTGGAGGAGG
AGATATGAGGGACAATTGGAGAAGTGAATTATATAAATATAAAGTAGTAAAAATTGAACCATTAGGAGTA
GCACCCACCAAGGCAAAGAGAAGAGTGGTGCAGAGAGAAAAAAGAGCAGTGGGAATAGGAGCTTTGTTCC
TTGGGTTCTTGGGAGCAGCAGGAAGCACTATGGGCGCAGCGTCAATGACGCTGACGGTACAGGCCAGACA
ATTATTGTCTGGTATAGTGCAGCAGCAGAACAATTTGCTGAGGGCTATTGAGGCGCAACAGCATCTGTTG
CAACTCACAGTCTGGGGCATCAAGCAGCTCCAGGCAAGAATCCTGGCTGTGGAAAGATACCTAAAGGATC
AACAGCTCCTGGGGATTTGGGGTTGCTCTGGAAAACTCATTTGCACCACTGCTGTGCCTTGGAATGCTAG
TTGGAGTAATAAATCTCTGGAACAGATTTGGAATCACACGACCTGGATGGAGTGGGACAGAGAAATTAAC
AATTACACAAGCTTAATACACTCCTTAATTGAAGAATCGCAAAACCAGCAAGAAAAGAATGAACAAGAAT
TATTGGAATTAGATAAATGGGCAAGTTTGTGGAATTGGTTTAACATAACAAATTGGCTGTGGTATATAAA
ATTATTCATAATGATAGTAGGAGGCTTGGTAGGTTTAAGAATAGTTTTTGCTGTACTTTCTATAGTGAAT
AGAGTTAGGCAGGGATATTCACCATTATCGTTTCAGACCCACCTCCCAACCCCGAGGGGACCCAGAGAGG
GCCTATTTCCCATGATTCCTTCATATTTGCATATACGATACAAGGCTGTTAGAGAGATAATTAGAATTAA
TTTGACTGTAAACACAAAGATATTAGTACAAAATACGTGACGTAGAAAGTAATAATTTCTTGGGTAGTTT
GCAGTTTTAAAATTATGTTTTAAAATGGACTATCATATGCTTACCGTAACTTGAAAGTATTTCGATTTCT
TGGCTTTATATATCTTGTGGAAAGGACGAAACACCGTAAACCAAGGGAACATGCCAGTTTTAGAGCTAGA
AATAGCAAGTTAAAATAAGGCTAGTCCGTTATCAACTTGAAAAAGTGGCACCGAGTCGGTGCTTTTTTAA
GCTTGGCGTAACTAGATCTTGAGACAAATGGCAGTATTCATCCACAATTTTAAAAGAAAAGGGGGGATTG
GGGGGTACAGTGCAGGGGAAAGAATAGTAGACATAATAGCAACAGACATACAAACTAAAGAATTACAAAA
ACAAATTACAAAAATTCAAAATTTTCGGGTTTATTACAGGGACAGCAGAGATCCACTTTGGCGCCGGCTC
GAGGGGG
