>Addgene plasmid #76456 | NRBP2 gRNA (BRDN0001146685) | depositor partial sequence | sequence record 143916 | Target Sequence
TAAACCAAGGGAACATGCCA
