>Addgene plasmid #76456 | NRBP2 gRNA (BRDN0001146685) | addgene partial sequence | sequence record 185871 | hU6-F
TAGAAAGTAATAATTTCTTGGGTAGTTTGCAGTTTTAAAATTATGTTTTAAAATGGACTATCATATGCTT
ACCGTAACTTGAAAGTATTTCGATTTCTTGGCTTTATATATCTTGTGGAAAGGACGAAACACCGTAAACC
AAGGGAACATGCCAGTTTTAGAGCTAGAAATAGCAAGTTAAAATAAGGCTAGTCCGTTATCAACTTGAAA
AAGTGGCACCGAGTCGGTGCTTTTTTAAGCTTGGCGTAACTAGATCTTGAGACAAATGGCAGTATTCATC
CACAATTTTAAAAGAAAAGGGGGGATTGGGGGGTACAGTGCAGGGGAAAGAATAGTAGACATAATAGCAA
CAGACATACAAACTAAAGAATTACAAAAACAAATTACAAAAATTCAAAATTTTCGGGTTTATTACAGGGA
CAGCAGAGATCCACTTTGGCGCCGGCTCGAGGGGGCCCGGGTGCAAAGATGGATAAAGTTTTAAACAGAG
AGGAATCTTTGCAGCTAATGGACCTTCTAGGTCTTGAAAGGAGTGGGAATTGGCTCCGGTGCCCGTCAGT
GGGCAGAGCG
